Addgene plasmid #193682: pLX317 PRDM14
Purpose: Constitutive lentiviral expression of PRDM14
Depositing lab: William Hahn. Depositing organization: Dana-Farber Cancer Institute. Publication: YAP1 and PRDM14 converge to promote cell survival and tumorigenesis. Kim M, Ly SH, Xie Y, Duronio GN, Ford-Roshon D, Hwang JH, Sulahian R, Rennhack JP, So J, Gjoerup O, Talamas JA, Grandclaudon M, Long HW, Doench JG, Sethi NS, Giannakis M, Hahn WC. Dev Cell. 2022 Jan 24;57(2):212-227.e8. doi: 10.1016/j.devcel.2021.12.006. Epub 2022 Jan 5. PubMed 34990589.
Backbone
  Vector backbone: pLX317
  Vector type: Lentiviral
Growth in bacteria
  Bacterial resistance: Ampicillin, 100 μg/mL
  Growth temperature: 37°C
  Growth strain: NEB Stable
  Copy number: High Copy
Gene/Insert
  Gene/Insert name: PRDM14
  Species: H. sapiens (human)
  Entrez Gene: PRDM14 (a.k.a. PFM11)
  Cloning method: Gateway Cloning
  Sequencing primers: 5′ EF1a-F; 3′ WPRE-R
Resource information
  A portion of this plasmid was derived from a plasmid made by: Broad Institute (GPP)
Terms and licenses: Academic/Nonprofit Terms; Industry Terms: Not Available to Industry
Depositor comments: Clone ID: TRCN0000471194
How to cite: pLX317 PRDM14 was a gift from William Hahn (Addgene plasmid # 193682 ; http://n2t.net/addgene:193682 ; RRID:Addgene_193682)
