[The description below was written by a language model from this plasmid's Addgene catalogue record and pLannotate feature annotations shown in this document.]
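Description:
pLX317 PRDM14 is a third-generation-style, self-inactivating HIV-1-based lentiviral expression plasmid built on the pLX317 backbone, carrying the human PRDM14 open reading frame for constitutive expression in mammalian cells. It is propagated in E. coli through a high-copy ColE1/pUC-type origin with ampicillin selection (β-lactamase), and it also carries an f1 origin and remnants of a lac/T7/T3 cloning region. The viral genome is transcribed from an RSV promoter fused to a truncated 5' LTR, followed by the Ψ packaging signal with a partial gag sequence, the Rev response element for Rev-dependent nuclear export, and a cPPT/CTS element that aids nuclear import of the reverse-transcribed genome. It ends in a ΔU3 3' LTR, which inactivates LTR promoter activity after integration, followed by an SV40 polyadenylation signal.

Within the provirus there are two expression units. An SV40 early promoter/origin region drives a puromycin N-acetyltransferase gene, allowing puromycin selection of transduced cells. Downstream, the human EF-1α promoter drives PRDM14, which was introduced by Gateway recombination and is therefore flanked by attB1 and attB2 sites. A V5 epitope tag lies just beyond attB2, but the record does not say whether the ORF reads through into it, so tagging of the protein should not be assumed. A WPRE follows to enhance transcript stability and expression. PRDM14 encodes a transcription factor involved in maintaining embryonic stem cell identity and in germ cell development. The ORF portion derives from a genome-scale clone collection. The stated purpose is stable constitutive PRDM14 overexpression, and the associated study concerns PRDM14 and YAP1 in cell survival and tumorigenesis.
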