Features (pLannotate 1.2.2; 34 found; start..end, strand, type, name):
     13..79      +  CDS            small t antigen (fragment): SV40 (simian virus 40) small t antigen
     86..1264    +  promoter       EF-1α promoter: strong constitutive promoter for human elongation factor EF-1α
   1285..1302    +  protein_bind   attB1 (fragment): mutant version of attB; core recombination site for the Gateway® BP reaction BP Clonase™
   1308..3020    +  CDS            PRDM14: PRD14_HUMAN - Experimental evidence at protein level: Swiss-Prot protein existence level 1. Transcription factor that has both positive and negative roles on transcription. Required for the maintenance of embryonic stem cell identity and the reacquisition of pluripotency in somatic cells. May play an essential role in germ cell development at 2 levels: the reacquisition of potential pluripotency, including SOX2 up-regulation, and successful epigenetic reprogramming, characterized by EHMT1 repression. Its association with CBFA2T2 is required for the functions in pluripotency and germ cell forma
   3022..3046    -  protein_bind   attB2: mutant version of attB; recombination site for the Gateway® BP reaction BP Clonase™
   3054..3095    +  CDS            V5 tag: epitope tag from simian virus 5
   3111..3164    +  promoter       U6 promoter (fragment): RNA polymerase III promoter for human U6 snRNA
   3206..3794    +  misc_feature   WPRE: woodchuck hepatitis virus posttranscriptional regulatory element
   3845..3864    +  misc_feature   cPPT/CTS (fragment): central polypurine tract and central termination sequence of HIV-1
   3866..4099    +  LTR            3' LTR (ΔU3): self-inactivating 3' long terminal repeat (LTR) from HIV-1
   4177..4298    +  polyA_signal   SV40 poly(A) signal: SV40 polyadenylation signal
   4338..4473    +  rep_origin     SV40 ori: SV40 origin of replication
   4494..4512    -  promoter       T7 promoter: promoter for bacteriophage T7 RNA polymerase
   4520..4675    +  CDS            lacZα (fragment): LacZα fragment of β-galactosidase; lacZ fragment
   4680..5108    +  rep_origin     f1 ori (sequence partly withheld): f1 bacteriophage origin of replication; arrow indicates direction of (+) strand synthesis
   5161..5265    +  promoter       AmpR promoter: bla
   5266..6126    +  CDS            AmpR: β-lactamase; bla; confers resistance to ampicillin, carbenicillin, and related antibiotics
   6297..6885    +  rep_origin     ori: high-copy-number ColE1/pMB1/pBR322/pUC origin of replication
   7068..7160    +  CDS            lacI (fragment): lac repressor; lacI; The lac repressor binds to the lac operator to inhibit transcription in E. coli. This inhibition can be relieved by adding lactose or isopropyl-β-D-thiogalactopyranoside (IPTG).
   7173..7194    +  protein_bind   CAP binding site: CAP binding activates transcription in the presence of cAMP. E. coli catabolite activator protein
   7209..7239    +  promoter       lac promoter: promoter for the E. coli lac operon
   7247..7263    +  protein_bind   lac operator: The lac repressor binds to the lac operator to inhibit transcription in E. coli. This inhibition can be relieved by adding lactose or isopropyl-β-D-thiogalactopyranoside (IPTG). lac repressor encoded by lacI
   7308..7326    +  promoter       T3 promoter: promoter for bacteriophage T3 RNA polymerase
   7354..7580    +  promoter       RSV promoter: Rous sarcoma virus enhancer/promoter
   7581..7761    +  LTR            5' LTR (truncated): truncated 5' long terminal repeat (LTR) from HIV-1
   7808..7933    +  misc_feature   HIV-1 Ψ: packaging signal of human immunodeficiency virus type 1
   7917..8280    +  CDS            HIV-1 gag (fragment): gag protein from human immunodeficiency virus 1; gag
   8426..8659    +  misc_feature   RRE: The Rev response element (RRE) of HIV-1 allows for Rev-dependent mRNA export from the nucleus to the cytoplasm.
   9036..9062    +  CDS            Rev (fragment): human immunodeficiency virus 1 (HIV-1) Rev protein; rev; enhances nuclear export of unspliced and incompletely spliced viral mRNAs
   9069..9092    +  promoter       SV40 promoter (fragment): SV40 early promoter
   9093..9164    +  promoter       SV40 promoter (fragment): SV40 enhancer and early promoter
   9188..9323    +  rep_origin     SV40 ori: SV40 origin of replication
   9369..9965    +  CDS            PuroR (fragment): puromycin N-acetyltransferase; pac from Streptomyces; confers resistance to puromycin
  10014..10131   +  misc_feature   cPPT/CTS: central polypurine tract and central termination sequence of HIV-1
>Addgene plasmid #193682 | pLX317 PRDM14 | addgene full sequence | sequence record 380287 | Addgene NGS Result
GCAGGTGCAAAGATGGATAAAGTTTTAAACAGAGAGGAATCTTTGCAGCTAATGGACCTTCTAGGTCTTG
AAAGGAGTGGGAATTGGCTCCGGTGCCCGTCAGTGGGCAGAGCGCACATCGCCCACAGTCCCCGAGAAGT
TGGGGGGAGGGGTCGGCAATTGAACCGGTGCCTAGAGAAGGTGGCGCGGGGTAAACTGGGAAAGTGATGT
CGTGTACTGGCTCCGCCTTTTTCCCGAGGGTGGGGGAGAACCGTATATAAGTGCAGTAGTCGCCGTGAAC
GTTCTTTTTCGCAACGGGTTTGCCGCCAGAACACAGGTAAGTGCCGTGTGTGGTTCCCGCGGGCCTGGCC
TCTTTACGGGTTATGGCCCTTGCGTGCCTTGAATTACTTCCACCTGGCTGCAGTACGTGATTCTTGATCC
CGAGCTTCGGGTTGGAAGTGGGTGGGAGAGTTCGAGGCCTTGCGCTTAAGGAGCCCCTTCGCCTCGTGCT
TGAGTTGAGGCCTGGCCTGGGCGCTGGGGCCGCCGCGTGCGAATCTGGTGGCACCTTCGCGCCTGTCTCG
CTGCTTTCGATAAGTCTCTAGCCATTTAAAATTTTTGATGACCTGCTGCGACGCTTTTTTTCTGGCAAGA
TAGTCTTGTAAATGCGGGCCAAGATCTGCACACTGGTATTTCGGTTTTTGGGGCCGCGGGCGGCGACGGG
GCCCGTGCGTCCCAGCGCACATGTTCGGCGAGGCGGGGCCTGCGAGCGCGGCCACCGAGAATCGGACGGG
GGTAGTCTCAAGCTGGCCGGCCTGCTCTGGTGCCTGGCCTCGCGCCGCCGTGTATCGCCCCGCCCTGGGC
GGCAAGGCTGGCCCGGTCGGCACCAGTTGCGTGAGCGGAAAGATGGCCGCTTCCCGGCCCTGCTGCAGGG
AGCTCAAAATGGAGGACGCGGCGCTCGGGAGAGCGGGCGGGTGAGTCACCCACACAAAGGAAAAGGGCCT
TTCCGTCCTCAGCCGTCGCTTCATGTGACTCCACGGAGTACCGGGCGCCGTCCAGGCACCTCGATTAGTT
CTCGAGCTTTTGGAGTACGTCGTCTTTAGGTTGGGGGGAGGGGTTTTATGCGATGGAGTTTCCCCACACT
GAGTGGGTGGAGACTGAAGTTAGGCCAGCTTGGCACTTGATGTAATTCTCCTTGGAATTTGCCCTTTTTG
AGTTTGGATCTTGGTTCATTCTCAAGCCTCAGACAGTGGTTCAAAGTTTTTTTCTTCCATTTCAGGTGTC
GTGAGGCTAGCATCGATTGATCAACAAGTTTGTACAAAAAAGTTGGCATGGCTCTACCCCGGCCAAGTGA
GGCCGTGCCTCAGGACAAGGTGTGCTACCCGCCGGAGAGCAGCCCGCAGAACCTGGCCGCGTACTACACG
CCTTTCCCGTCCTATGGACACTACAGAAACAGCCTGGCCACCGTGGAGGAAGACTTCCAACCTTTCCGGC
AGCTGGAGGCCGCAGCGTCTGCTGCCCCCGCCATGCCCCCCTTCCCCTTCCGGATGGCGCCTCCCTTGCT
GAGCCCGGGTCTGGGCCTACAGAGGGAGCCTCTCTACGATCTGCCCTGGTACAGCAAGCTGCCACCGTGG
TACCCAATTCCCCACGTCCCCAGGGAAGTGCCGCCCTTCCTGAGCAGCAGCCACGAGTACGCGGGTGCCA
GCAGTGAAGATCTGGGCCACCAAATCATTGGTGGCGACAACGAGAGTGGCCCGTGTTGTGGACCTGACAC
TTTAATTCCACCGCCCCCTGCGGATGCTTCTCTGTTACCTGAGGGGCTGAGGACCTCCCAGTTATTACCT
TGCTCACCCAGCAAGCAGTCAGAGGATGGTCCCAAACCCTCCAACCAAGAAGGGAAGTCCCCTGCTCGGT
TCCAGTTCACGGAGGAGGACCTGCACTTCGTTCTGTACGGGGTCACTCCCAGCCTGGAGCACCCAGCCAG
CCTGCACCATGCGATTTCAGGCCTCCTGGTCCCCCCAGACAGCTCTGGATCTGATTCTCTTCCTCAAACT
CTGGATGAAGACTCCCTTCAACTTCCAGAAGGTCTATGCCTCATGCAGACGGTGTTTGGTGAAGTCCCAC
ATTTTGGTGTGTTCTGCAGTAGTTTTATCGCCAAAGGAGTCAGGTTTGGGCCCTTTCAAGGTAAAGTGGT
CAATGCCAGTGAAGTGAAGACCTACGGAGACAATTCTGTGATGTGGGAGATCTTTGAAGATGGTCATTTG
AGCCACTTTATAGATGGAAAAGGAGGTACGGGGAACTGGATGTCCTATGTCAACTGTGCCCGCTTCCCCA
AGGAGCAGAACCTAGTTGCTGTGCAGTGTCAAGGGCATATATTTTATGAGAGCTGCAAAGAGATTCATCA
GAACCAAGAGCTCCTTGTGTGGTATGGAGACTGCTATGAGAAATTTCTGGATATTCCTGTGAGCCTTCAG
GTCACAGAGCCGGGGAAGCAGCCATCTGGGCCCTCTGAAGAGTCTGCAGAAGGCTACAGATGTGAAAGAT
GTGGGAAGGTATTTACCTACAAATATTACAGAGATAAGCACCTCAAGTACACCCCCTGTGTGGACAAGGG
CGATAGGAAATTTCCCTGTTCTCTCTGCAAACGATCCTTTGAGAAGCGGGACCGGCTTCGGATCCACATT
CTTCATGTTCATGAGAAGCACCGGCCTCACAAGTGTTCTACATGTGGGAAATGTTTCTCTCAGTCTTCCA
GCCTAAACAAACACATGCGAGTCCACTCTGGAGACAGACCATACCAGTGTGTGTATTGTACTAAGAGGTT
CACAGCCTCCAGCATACTCCGCACACACATCAGGCAGCACTCCGGGGAGAAGCCCTTCAAATGCAAGTAC
TGTGGTAAATCTTTTGCATCCCATGCTGCCCATGACAGCCATGTCCGGCGTTCACACAAGGAGGACGATG
GCTGCTCATGCAGCATCTGTGGGAAAATCTTCTCAGATCAAGAAACATTCTACTCCCACATGAAGTTTCA
TGAAGACTACTACCCAACTTTCTTGTACAAAGTGGTTGATATCGGTAAGCCTATCCCTAACCCTCTCCTC
GGTCTCGATTCTACGTAGTAATGAACTAGTCCGTAACTTGAAAGTATTTCGATTTCTTGGCTTTATATAT
CTTGTGGAAAGGACGATAACTTCCTAACAATCTACTAAACACGCGTTAAGTCGACAATCAACCTCTGGAT
TACAAAATTTGTGAAAGATTGACTGGTATTCTTAACTATGTTGCTCCTTTTACGCTATGTGGATACGCTG
CTTTAATGCCTTTGTATCATGCTATTGCTTCCCGTATGGCTTTCATTTTCTCCTCCTTGTATAAATCCTG
GTTGCTGTCTCTTTATGAGGAGTTGTGGCCCGTTGTCAGGCAACGTGGCGTGGTGTGCACTGTGTTTGCT
GACGCAACCCCCACTGGTTGGGGCATTGCCACCACCTGTCAGCTCCTTTCCGGGACTTTCGCTTTCCCCC
TCCCTATTGCCACGGCGGAACTCATCGCCGCCTGCCTTGCCCGCTGCTGGACAGGGGCTCGGCTGTTGGG
CACTGACAATTCCGTGGTGTTGTCGGGGAAATCATCGTCCTTTCCTTGGCTGCTCGCCTGTGTTGCCACC
TGGATTCTGCGCGGGACGTCCTTCTGCTACGTCCCTTCGGCCCTCAATCCAGCGGACCTTCCTTCCCGCG
GCCTGCTGCCGGCTCTGCGGCCTCTTCCGCGTCTTCGCCTTCGCCCTCAGACGAGTCGGATCTCCCTTTG
GGCCGCCTCCCCGCGTCGACTTTAAGACCAATGACTTACAAGGCAGCTGTAGATCTTAGCCACTTTTTAA
AAGAAAAGGGGGGACTGGAAGGGCTAATTCACTCCCAACGAAGACAAGATCTGCTTTTTGCTTGTACTGG
GTCTCTCTGGTTAGACCAGATCTGAGCCTGGGAGCTCTCTGGCTAACTAGGGAACCCACTGCTTAAGCCT
CAATAAAGCTTGCCTTGAGTGCTTCAAGTAGTGTGTGCCCGTCTGTTGTGTGACTCTGGTAACTAGAGAT
CCCTCAGACCCTTTTAGTCAGTGTGGAAAATCTCTAGCAGTACGTATAGTAGTTCATGTCATCTTATTAT
TCAGTATTTATAACTTGCAAAGAAATGAATATCAGAGAGTGAGAGGAACTTGTTTATTGCAGCTTATAAT
GGTTACAAATAAAGCAATAGCATCACAAATTTCACAAATAAAGCATTTTTTTCACTGCATTCTAGTTGTG
GTTTGTCCAAACTCATCAATGTATCTTATCATGTCTGGCTCTAGCTATCCCGCCCCTAACTCCGCCCATC
CCGCCCCTAACTCCGCCCAGTTCCGCCCATTCTCCGCCCCATGGCTGACTAATTTTTTTTATTTATGCAG
AGGCCGAGGCCGCCTCGGCCTCTGAGCTATTCCAGAAGTAGTGAGGAGGCTTTTTTGGAGGCCTAGGGAC
GTACCCAATTCGCCCTATAGTGAGTCGTATTACGCGCGCTCACTGGCCGTCGTTTTACAACGTCGTGACT
GGGAAAACCCTGGCGTTACCCAACTTAATCGCCTTGCAGCACATCCCCCTTTCGCCAGCTGGCGTAATAG
CGAAGAGGCCCGCACCGATCGCCCTTCCCAACAGTTGCGCAGCCTGAATGGCGAATGGG
[124 nt withheld, positions 4680-4803]
C
[91 nt withheld, positions 4805-4895]
A
[49 nt withheld, positions 4897-4945]
CCTTTGACGTTGGAGTCCACGTTCTTT
[37 nt withheld, positions 4973-5009]
ACCCTATCTCGGTCTATTCTTTTGATTTATAAGGGATTTTGCCGATTTCGGCCTATTGGTTAAAAAATGA
GCTGATTTAACAAAAATTTAACGCGAATTTTAACAAAATATTAACGCTTACAATTTAGGTGGCACTTTTC
GGGGAAATGTGCGCGGAACCCCTATTTGTTTATTTTTCTAAATACATTCAAATATGTATCCGCTCATGAG
ACAATAACCCTGATAAATGCTTCAATAATATTGAAAAAGGAAGAGTATGAGTATTCAACATTTCCGTGTC
GCCCTTATTCCCTTTTTTGCGGCATTTTGCCTTCCTGTTTTTGCTCACCCAGAAACGCTGGTGAAAGTAA
AAGATGCTGAAGATCAGTTGGGTGCACGAGTGGGTTACATCGAACTGGATCTCAACAGCGGTAAGATCCT
TGAGAGTTTTCGCCCCGAAGAACGTTTTCCAATGATGAGCACTTTTAAAGTTCTGCTATGTGGCGCGGTA
TTATCCCGTATTGACGCCGGGCAAGAGCAACTCGGTCGCCGCATACACTATTCTCAGAATGACTTGGTTG
AGTACTCACCAGTCACAGAAAAGCATCTTACGGATGGCATGACAGTAAGAGAATTATGCAGTGCTGCCAT
AACCATGAGTGATAACACTGCGGCCAACTTACTTCTGACAACGATCGGAGGACCGAAGGAGCTAACCGCT
TTTTTGCACAACATGGGGGATCATGTAACTCGCCTTGATCGTTGGGAACCGGAGCTGAATGAAGCCATAC
CAAACGACGAGCGTGACACCACGATGCCTGTAGCAATGGCAACAACGTTGCGCAAACTATTAACTGGCGA
ACTACTTACTCTAGCTTCCCGGCAACAATTAATAGACTGGATGGAGGCGGATAAAGTTGCAGGACCACTT
CTGCGCTCGGCCCTTCCGGCTGGCTGGTTTATTGCTGATAAATCTGGAGCCGGTGAGCGTGGGTCTCGCG
GTATCATTGCAGCACTGGGGCCAGATGGTAAGCCCTCCCGTATCGTAGTTATCTACACGACGGGGAGTCA
GGCAACTATGGATGAACGAAATAGACAGATCGCTGAGATAGGTGCCTCACTGATTAAGCATTGGTAACTG
TCAGACCAAGTTTACTCATATATACTTTAGATTGATTTAAAACTTCATTTTTAATTTAAAAGGATCTAGG
TGAAGATCCTTTTTGATAATCTCATGACCAAAATCCCTTAACGTGAGTTTTCGTTCCACTGAGCGTCAGA
CCCCGTAGAAAAGATCAAAGGATCTTCTTGAGATCCTTTTTTTCTGCGCGTAATCTGCTGCTTGCAAACA
AAAAAACCACCGCTACCAGCGGTGGTTTGTTTGCCGGATCAAGAGCTACCAACTCTTTTTCCGAAGGTAA
CTGGCTTCAGCAGAGCGCAGATACCAAATACTGTTCTTCTAGTGTAGCCGTAGTTAGGCCACCACTTCAA
GAACTCTGTAGCACCGCCTACATACCTCGCTCTGCTAATCCTGTTACCAGTGGCTGCTGCCAGTGGCGAT
AAGTCGTGTCTTACCGGGTTGGACTCAAGACGATAGTTACCGGATAAGGCGCAGCGGTCGGGCTGAACGG
GGGGTTCGTGCACACAGCCCAGCTTGGAGCGAACGACCTACACCGAACTGAGATACCTACAGCGTGAGCT
ATGAGAAAGCGCCACGCTTCCCGAAGGGAGAAAGGCGGACAGGTATCCGGTAAGCGGCAGGGTCGGAACA
GGAGAGCGCACGAGGGAGCTTCCAGGGGGAAACGCCTGGTATCTTTATAGTCCTGTCGGGTTTCGCCACC
TCTGACTTGAGCGTCGATTTTTGTGATGCTCGTCAGGGGGGCGGAGCCTATGGAAAAACGCCAGCAACGC
GGCCTTTTTACGGTTCCTGGCCTTTTGCTGGCCTTTTGCTCACATGTTCTTTCCTGCGTTATCCCCTGAT
TCTGTGGATAACCGTATTACCGCCTTTGAGTGAGCTGATACCGCTCGCCGCAGCCGAACGACCGAGCGCA
GCGAGTCAGTGAGCGAGGAAGCGGAAGAGCGCCCAATACGCAAACCGCCTCTCCCCGCGCGTTGGCCGAT
TCATTAATGCAGCTGGCACGACAGGTTTCCCGACTGGAAAGCGGGCAGTGAGCGCAACGCAATTAATGTG
AGTTAGCTCACTCATTAGGCACCCCAGGCTTTACACTTTATGCTTCCGGCTCGTATGTTGTGTGGAATTG
TGAGCGGATAACAATTTCACACAGGAAACAGCTATGACCATGATTACGCCAAGCGCGCAATTAACCCTCA
CTAAAGGGAACAAAAGCTGGAGCTGCAAGCTTAATGTAGTCTTATGCAATACTCTTGTAGTCTTGCAACA
TGGTAACGATGAGTTAGCAACATGCCTTACAAGGAGAGAAAAAGCACCGTGCATGCCGATTGGTGGAAGT
AAGGTGGTACGATCGTGCCTTATTAGGAAGGCAACAGACGGGTCTGACATGGATTGGACGAACCACTGAA
TTGCCGCATTGCAGAGATATTGTATTTAAGTGCCTAGCTCGATACATAAACGGGTCTCTCTGGTTAGACC
AGATCTGAGCCTGGGAGCTCTCTGGCTAACTAGGGAACCCACTGCTTAAGCCTCAATAAAGCTTGCCTTG
AGTGCTTCAAGTAGTGTGTGCCCGTCTGTTGTGTGACTCTGGTAACTAGAGATCCCTCAGACCCTTTTAG
TCAGTGTGGAAAATCTCTAGCAGTGGCGCCCGAACAGGGACTTGAAAGCGAAAGGGAAACCAGAGGAGCT
CTCTCGACGCAGGACTCGGCTTGCTGAAGCGCGCACGGCAAGAGGCGAGGGGCGGCGACTGGTGAGTACG
CCAAAAATTTTGACTAGCGGAGGCTAGAAGGAGAGAGATGGGTGCGAGAGCGTCAGTATTAAGCGGGGGA
GAATTAGATCGCGATGGGAAAAAATTCGGTTAAGGCCAGGGGGAAAGAAAAAATATAAATTAAAACATAT
AGTATGGGCAAGCAGGGAGCTAGAACGATTCGCAGTTAATCCTGGCCTGTTAGAAACATCAGAAGGCTGT
AGACAAATACTGGGACAGCTACAACCATCCCTTCAGACAGGATCAGAAGAACTTAGATCATTATATAATA
CAGTAGCAACCCTCTATTGTGTGCATCAAAGGATAGAGATAAAAGACACCAAGGAAGCTTTAGACAAGAT
AGAGGAAGAGCAAAACAAAAGTAAGACCACCGCACAGCAAGCGGCCGCTGATCTTCAGACCTGGAGGAGG
AGATATGAGGGACAATTGGAGAAGTGAATTATATAAATATAAAGTAGTAAAAATTGAACCATTAGGAGTA
GCACCCACCAAGGCAAAGAGAAGAGTGGTGCAGAGAGAAAAAAGAGCAGTGGGAATAGGAGCTTTGTTCC
TTGGGTTCTTGGGAGCAGCAGGAAGCACTATGGGCGCAGCGTCAATGACGCTGACGGTACAGGCCAGACA
ATTATTGTCTGGTATAGTGCAGCAGCAGAACAATTTGCTGAGGGCTATTGAGGCGCAACAGCATCTGTTG
CAACTCACAGTCTGGGGCATCAAGCAGCTCCAGGCAAGAATCCTGGCTGTGGAAAGATACCTAAAGGATC
AACAGCTCCTGGGGATTTGGGGTTGCTCTGGAAAACTCATTTGCACCACTGCTGTGCCTTGGAATGCTAG
TTGGAGTAATAAATCTCTGGAACAGATTTGGAATCACACGACCTGGATGGAGTGGGACAGAGAAATTAAC
AATTACACAAGCTTAATACACTCCTTAATTGAAGAATCGCAAAACCAGCAAGAAAAGAATGAACAAGAAT
TATTGGAATTAGATAAATGGGCAAGTTTGTGGAATTGGTTTAACATAACAAATTGGCTGTGGTATATAAA
ATTATTCATAATGATAGTAGGAGGCTTGGTAGGTTTAAGAATAGTTTTTGCTGTACTTTCTATAGTGAAT
AGAGTTAGGCAGGGATATTCACCATTATCGTTTCAGACCCACCTCCCAACCCCGAGGGGACCCATGCATT
GCATCTCAATTAGTCAGCAACCAGGTGTGGAAAGTCCCCAGGCTCCCCAGCAGGCAGAAGTATGCAAAGC
ATGCGTCTCAATTAGTCAGCAACCATAGTCCCGCCCCTAACTCCGCCCATCCCGCCCCTAACTCCGCCCA
GTTCCGCCCATTCTCCGCCCCATGGCTGACTAATTTTTTTTATTTATGCAGAGGCCGAGGCCGCCTCGGC
CTCTGAGCTATTCCAGAAGTAGTGAGGAGGCTTTTTTGGAGGCCTAGGCTTTTGCAAAAAGCTTTCTAGA
GGTACCACCGGAGCTTACCATGACCGAGTACAAGCCCACGGTGCGCCTCGCCACCCGCGACGACGTCCCC
AGGGCCGTACGCACCCTCGCCGCCGCGTTCGCCGACTACCCCGCCACGCGCCACACCGTCGATCCGGACC
GCCACATCGAGCGGGTCACCGAGCTGCAAGAACTCTTCCTCACGCGCGTCGGGCTCGACATCGGCAAGGT
GTGGGTCGCGGACGACGGCGCCGCCGTGGCGGTCTGGACCACGCCGGAGAGCGTCGAAGCGGGGGCGGTG
TTCGCCGAGATCGGCCCGCGCATGGCCGAGTTGAGCGGTTCCCGGCTGGCCGCGCAGCAACAGATGGAAG
GCCTCCTGGCGCCGCACCGGCCCAAGGAGCCCGCGTGGTTCCTGGCCACCGTCGGCGTCTCGCCCGACCA
CCAGGGCAAGGGTCTGGGCAGCGCCGTCGTGCTCCCCGGAGTGGAGGCGGCCGAGCGCGCCGGGGTGCCC
GCCTTCCTGGAGACCTCCGCGCCCCGCAACCTCCCCTTCTACGAGCGGCTCGGCTTCACCGTCACCGCCG
ACGTCGAGGTGCCCGAAGGACCGCGCACCTGGTGCATGACCCGCAAGCCCGGTGCCAGTTAACGAATTCT
AGATCTTGAGACAAATGGCAGTATTCATCCACAATTTTAAAAGAAAAGGGGGGATTGGGGGGTACAGTGC
AGGGGAAAGAATAGTAGACATAATAGCAACAGACATACAAACTAAAGAATTACAAAAACAAATTACAAAA
ATTCAAAATTTTCGGGTTTATTACAGGGACAGCAGAGATCCACTTTGGCGCCGGCTCGAGGCCT
